>Addgene plasmid #174162 | pMH0007 | addgene full sequence | sequence record 341511 | Addgene NGS Result
CGCCCATTCTCCGCCCCATGGCTGACTAATTTTTTTTATTTATGCAGAGGCCGAGGCCGCCTCGGCCTCT
GAGCTATTCCAGAAGTAGTGAGGAGGCTTTTTTGGAGGCCTAGGCTTTTGCAAAAAGCTTGGACACAAGA
CAGGCTTGCGAGATATGTTTGAGAATACCACTTTATCCCGCGTCAGGGAGAGGCAGTGCGTAAAAAGACG
CGGACTCATGTGAAATACTGGTTTTTAGTGCGCCAGATCTCTATAATCTCGCGCAACCTATTTTCCCCTC
GAACACTTTTTAAGCCGTAGATAAACAGGCTGGGACACTTCACATGAGCGAAAAATACATCGTCACCTGG
GACATGTTGCAGATCCATGCACGTAAACTCGCAAGCCGACTGATGCCTTCTGAACAATGGAAAGGCATTA
TTGCCGTAAGCCGTGGCGGTCTGTACCGGGTGCGTTACTGGCGCGTGAACTGGGTATTCGTCATGTCGAT
ACCGTTTGTATTTCCAGCTACGATCACGACAACCAGCGCGAGCTTAAAGTGCTGAAACGCGCAGAAGGCG
ATGGCGAAGGCTTCATCGTTATTGATGACCTGGTGGATACCGGTGGTACTGCGGTTGCGATTCGTGAAAT
GTATCCAAAAGCGCACTTTGTCACCATCTTCGCAAAACCGGCTGGTCGTCCGCTGGTTGATGACTATGTT
GTTGATATCCCGCAAGATACCTGGATTGAACAGCCGTGGGATATGGGCGTCGTATTCGTCCCGCCAATCT
CCGGTCGCTAATCTTTTCAACGCCTGGCACTGCCGGGCGTTGTTCTTTTTAACTTCAGGCGGGTTACAAT
AGTTTCCAGTAAGTATTCTGGAGGCTGCATCCATGACACAGGCAAACCTGAGCGAAACCCTGTTCAAACC
CCGCTTTAAACATCCTGAAACCTCGACGCTAGTCCGCCGCTTTAATCACGGCGCACAACCGCCTGTGCAG
TCGGCCCTTGATGGTAAAACCATCCCTCACTGGTATCGCATGATTAACCGTCTGATGTGGATCTGGCGCG
GCATTGACCCACGCGAAATCCTCGACGTCCAGGCACGTATTGTGATGAGCGATGCCGAACGTACCGACGA
TGATTTATACGATACGGTGATTGGCTACCGTGGCGGCAACTGGATTTATGAGTGGGCCCCGGATCTTTGT
GAAGGAACCTTACTTCTGTGGTGTGACATAATTGGACAAACTACCTACAGAGATTTAAAGCTCTAAGGTA
AATATAAAATTTTTAAGTGTATAATGTGTTAAACTACTGATTCTAATTGTTTGTGTATTTTAGATTCCAA
CCTATGGAACTGATGAATGGGAGCAGTGGTGGAATGCCTTTAATGAGGAAAACCTGTTTTGCTCAGAAGA
AATGCCATCTAGTGATGATGAGGCTACTGCTGACTCTCAACATTCTACTCCTCCAAAAAAGAAGAGAAAG
GTAGAAGACCCCAAGGACTTTCCTTCAGAATTGCTAAGTTTTTTGAGTCATGCTGTGTTTAGTAATAGAA
CTCTTGCTTGCTTTGCTATTTACACCACAAAGGAAAAAGCTGCACTGCTATACAAGAAAATTATGGAAAA
ATATTCTGTAACCTTTATAAGTAGGCATAACAGTTATAATCATAACATACTGTTTTTTCTTACTCCACAC
AGGCATAGAGTGTCTGCTATTAATAACTATGCTCAAAAATTGTGTACCTTTAGCTTTTTAATTTGTAAAG
GGGTTAATAAGGAATATTTGATGTATAGTGCCTTGACTAGAGATCATAATCAGCCATACCACATTTGTAG
AGGTTTTACTTGCTTTAAAAAACCTCCCACACCTCCCCCTGAACCTGAAACATAAAATGAATGCAATTGT
TGTTGTTAACTTGTTTATTGCAGCTTATAATGGTTACAAATAAAGCAATAGCATCACAAATTTCACAAAT
AAAGCATTTTTTTCACTGCATTCTAGTTGTGGTTTGTCCAAACTCATCAATGTATCTTATCATGTCTGGA
TCAACTGGATAACTCAAGCTAACCAAAATCATCCCAAACTTCCCACCCCATACCCTATTACCACTGCCAA
TTACCTGTGGTTTCATTTACTCTAAACCTGTGATTCCTCTGAATTATTTTCATTTTAAAGAAATTGTATT
TGTTAAATATGTACTACAAACTTAGTAGTTGGAAGGGCTAATTCACTCCCAAAGAAGACAAGATATCCTT
GATCTGTGGATCTACCACACACAAGGCTACTTCCCTGATTAGCAGAACTACACACCAGGGCCAGGGGTCA
GATATCCACTGACCTTTGGATGGTGCTACAAGCTAGTACCAGTTGAGCCAGATAAGGTAGAAGAGGCCAA
TAAAGGAGAGAACACCAGCTTGTTACACCCTGTGAGCCTGCATGGGATGGATGACCCGGAGAGAGAAGTG
TTAGAGTGGAGGTTTGACAGCCGCCTAGCATTTCATCACGTGGCCCGAGAGCTGCATCCGGAGTACTTCA
AGAACTGCTGATATCGAGCTTGCTACAAGGGACTTTCCGCTGGGGACTTTCCAGGGAGGCGTGGCCTGGG
CGGGACTGGGGAGTGGCGAGCCCTCAGATCCTGCATATAAGCAGCTGCTTTTTGCCTGTACTGGGTCTCT
CTGGTTAGACCAGATCTGAGCCTGGGAGCTCTCTGGCTAACTAGGGAACCCACTGCTTAAGCCTCAATAA
AGCTTGCCTTGAGTGCTTCAAGTAGTGTGTGCCCGTCTGTTGTGTGACTCTGGTAACTAGAGATCCCTCA
GACCCTTTTAGTCAGTGTGGAAAATCTCTAGCAGTGGCGCCCGAACAGGGACTTGAAAGCGAAAGGGAAA
CCAGAGGAGCTCTCTCGACGCAGGACTCGGCTTGCTGAAGCGCGCACGGCAAGAGGCGAGGGGCGGCGAC
TGGTGAGTACGCCAAAAATTTTGACTAGCGGAGGCTAGAAGGAGAGAGATGGGTGCGAGAGCGTCAGTAT
TAAGCGGGGGAGAATTAGATCGCGATGGGAAAAAATTCGGTTAAGGCCAGGGGGAAAGAAAAAATATAAA
TTAAAACATATAGTATGGGCAAGCAGGGAGCTAGAACGATTCGCAGTTAATCCTGGCCTGTTAGAAACAT
CAGAAGGCTGTAGACAAATACTGGGACAGCTACAACCATCCCTTCAGACAGGATCAGAAGAACTTAGATC
ATTATATAATACAGTAGCAACCCTCTATTGTGTGCATCAAAGGATAGAGATAAAAGACACCAAGGAAGCT
TTAGACAAGATAGAGGAAGAGCAAAACAAAAGTAAGACCACCGCACAGCAAGCGGCCGGCCGCTGATCTT
CAGACCTGGAGGAGGAGATATGAGGGACAATTGGAGAAGTGAATTATATAAATATAAAGTAGTAAAAATT
GAACCATTAGGAGTAGCACCCACCAAGGCAAAGAGAAGAGTGGTGCAGAGAGAAAAAAGAGCAGTGGGAA
TAGGAGCTTTGTTCCTTGGGTTCTTGGGAGCAGCAGGAAGCACTATGGGCGCAGCGTCAATGACGCTGAC
GGTACAGGCCAGACAATTATTGTCTGGTATAGTGCAGCAGCAGAACAATTTGCTGAGGGCTATTGAGGCG
CAACAGCATCTGTTGCAACTCACAGTCTGGGGCATCAAGCAGCTCCAGGCAAGAATCCTGGCTGTGGAAA
GATACCTAAAGGATCAACAGCTCCTGGGGATTTGGGGTTGCTCTGGAAAACTCATTTGCACCACTGCTGT
GCCTTGGAATGCTAGTTGGAGTAATAAATCTCTGGAACAGATTTGGAATCACACGACCTGGATGGAGTGG
GACAGAGAAATTAACAATTACACAAGCTTAATACACTCCTTAATTGAAGAATCGCAAAACCAGCAAGAAA
AGAATGAACAAGAATTATTGGAATTAGATAAATGGGCAAGTTTGTGGAATTGGTTTAACATAACAAATTG
GCTGTGGTATATAAAATTATTCATAATGATAGTAGGAGGCTTGGTAGGTTTAAGAATAGTTTTTGCTGTA
CTTTCTATAGTGAATAGAGTTAGGCAGGGATATTCACCATTATCGTTTCAGACCCACCTCCCAACCCCGA
GGGGACCCGACAGGCCCGAAGGAATAGAAGAAGAAGGTGGAGAGAGAGACAGAGACAGATCCATTCGATT
AGTGAACGGATCTCGACGGTATCGCCAAATGGCAGTATTCATCCACAATTTTAAAAGAAAAGGGGGGATT
GGGGGGTACAGTGCAGGGGAAAGAATAGTAGACATAATAGCAACAGACATACAAACTAAAGAATTACAAA
AACAAATTACAAAAATTCAAAATTTTCGGGTTTATTACAGGGACAGCAGAGATCCAGTTTGGATCGATAA
GCTTGATATCGAATTCGGGAGGTGGTCCCTGCAGTTACGCCAATGATAACCCCCGCCAGAAAAATCTTAG
TAGCCTTCCCTTTTTGTTTTCCGTGCCCCAACTCGGCGGATTGACTCGGCCCCTTCCGGAAACACCCGAA
TCAACTTCTAGTCAAATTATTGTTCACGCCGCAATGACCCACCCCTGGCCCGCGTCTGTGGAACTGACCC
CTGGTGTACAGGAGAGTTCGCTGCTGAAAGTGGTCCCAAAGGGGTACTAGTTTTTAAGCTCCCAACTCCC
CCTCCCCCAGCGTCTGGAGGATTCCACACCCTCGCACCGCAGGGGCGAGGAAGTGGGCGGAGTCCGGTTT
TGGCGCCAGCCGCTGAGGCTGCCAAGCAGAAAAGCCACCGCTGAGGAGACTCCGGTCACTGTCCTCGCCC
CGCCTCCCCCTTCCCTCCCCTTGGGGACCACCGGGCGCCACGCCGCGAACGGTAAGTGCCGCGGTCGTCG
GCGCCTCCGCCCTCCCCCTAGGGCCCCAATTCCCAGCGGGCGCGGCGCGCGGCCCCTCCCCCCGCCGGGC
GCGCGCCCGCTGCCCCGCCCTTCGTGGCCGCCCGGCGTGGGCGGTGCCACCCCTCCCCCCGGCGGCCCCG
CGCGCAGCTCCCGGCTCCCTCCCCCTTCGGATGTGGCTTGAGCTGTAGGCGCGGAGGGGCTCCGGTGCCC
GTCAGTGGGCAGAGCGCACATCGCCCACAGTCCCCGAGAAGTTGGGGGGAGGGGTCGGCAATTGAACCGG
TGCCTAGAGAAGGTGGCGCGGGGTAAACTGGGAAAGTGATGTCGTGTACTGGCTCCGCCTTTTTCCCGAG
GGTGGGGGAGAACCGTATATAAGTGCAGTAGTCGCCGTGAACGTTCTTTTTCGCAACGGGTTTGCCGCCA
GAACACAGGTAAGTGCCGTGTGTGGTTCCCGCGGGCCTGGCCTCTTTACGGGTTATGGCCCTTGCGTGCC
TTGAATTACTTCCACCTGGCTGCAGTACGTGATTCTTGATCCCGAGCTTCGGGTTGGAAGTGGGTGGGAG
AGTTCGAGGCCTTGCGCTTAAGGAGCCCCTTCGCCTCGTGCTTGAGTTGAGGCCTGGCCTGGGCGCTGGG
GCCGCCGCGTGCGAATCTGGTGGCACCTTCGCGCCTGTCTCGCTGCTTTCGATAAGTCTCTAGCCATTTA
AAATTTTTGATGACCTGCTGCGACGCTTTTTTTCTGGCAAGATAGTCTTGTAAATGCGGGCCAAGATCTG
CACACTGGTATTTCGGTTTTTGGGGCCGCGGGCGGCGACGGGGCCCGTGCGTCCCAGCGCACATGTTCGG
CGAGGCGGGGCCTGCGAGCGCGGCCACCGAGAATCGGACGGGGGTAGTCTCAAGCTGGCCGGCCTGCTCT
GGTGCCTGGCCTCGCGCCGCCGTGTATCGCCCCGCCCTGGGCGGCAAGGCTGGCCCGGTCGGCACCAGTT
GCGTGAGCGGAAAGATGGCCGCTTCCCGGCCCTGCTGCAGGGAGCTCAAAATGGAGGACGCGGCGCTCGG
GAGAGCGGGCGGGTGAGTCACCCACACAAAGGAAAAGGGCCTTTCCGTCCTCAGCCGTCGCTTCATGTGA
CTCCACGGAGTACCGGGCGCCGTCCAGGCACCTCGATTAGTTCTCGAGCTTTTGGAGTACGTCGTCTTTA
GGTTGGGGGGAGGGGTTTTATGCGATGGAGTTTCCCCACACTGAGTGGGTGGAGACTGAAGTTAGGCCAG
CTTGGCACTTGATGTAATTCTCCTTGGAATTTGCCCTTTTTGAGTTTGGATCTTGGTTCATTCTCAAGCC
TCAGACAGTGGTTCAAAGTTTTTTTCTTCCATTTCAGGTGTCGTGGAATTCTCACGCGTCTGCAGGATAT
CAAGCTTGCGGTACCGCGGGCCCGGCCACCATGGACAAGAAGTACAGCATCGGCCTGGACATCGGCACCA
ACTCTGTGGGCTGGGCCGTGATCACCGACGAGTACAAGGTGCCCAGCAAGAAATTCAAGGTGCTGGGCAA
CACCGACCGGCACAGCATCAAGAAGAACCTGATCGGCGCCCTGCTGTTCGACAGCGGAGAAACAGCCGAG
GCCACCCGGCTGAAGAGAACCGCCAGAAGAAGATACACCAGACGGAAGAACCGGATCTGCTATCTGCAAG
AGATCTTCAGCAACGAGATGGCCAAGGTGGACGACAGCTTCTTCCACAGACTGGAAGAGTCCTTCCTGGT
GGAAGAGGATAAGAAGCACGAGCGGCACCCCATCTTCGGCAACATCGTGGACGAGGTGGCCTACCACGAG
AAGTACCCCACCATCTACCACCTGAGAAAGAAACTGGTGGACAGCACCGACAAGGCCGACCTGCGGCTGA
TCTATCTGGCCCTGGCCCACATGATCAAGTTCCGGGGCCACTTCCTGATCGAGGGCGACCTGAACCCCGA
CAACAGCGACGTGGACAAGCTGTTCATCCAGCTGGTGCAGACCTACAACCAGCTGTTCGAGGAAAACCCC
ATCAACGCCAGCGGCGTGGACGCCAAGGCCATCCTGTCTGCCAGACTGAGCAAGAGCAGACGGCTGGAAA
ATCTGATCGCCCAGCTGCCCGGCGAGAAGAAGAATGGCCTGTTCGGCAACCTGATTGCCCTGAGCCTGGG
CCTGACCCCCAACTTCAAGAGCAACTTCGACCTGGCCGAGGATGCCAAACTGCAGCTGAGCAAGGACACC
TACGACGACGACCTGGACAACCTGCTGGCCCAGATCGGCGACCAGTACGCCGACCTGTTTCTGGCCGCCA
AGAACCTGTCCGACGCCATCCTGCTGAGCGACATCCTGAGAGTGAACACCGAGATCACCAAGGCCCCCCT
GAGCGCCTCTATGATCAAGAGATACGACGAGCACCACCAGGACCTGACCCTGCTGAAAGCTCTCGTGCGG
CAGCAGCTGCCTGAGAAGTACAAAGAGATTTTCTTCGACCAGAGCAAGAACGGCTACGCCGGCTACATCG
ATGGCGGAGCCAGCCAGGAAGAGTTCTACAAGTTCATCAAGCCCATCCTGGAAAAGATGGACGGCACCGA
GGAACTGCTCGTGAAGCTGAACAGAGAGGACCTGCTGCGGAAGCAGCGGACCTTCGACAACGGCAGCATC
CCCCACCAGATCCACCTGGGAGAGCTGCACGCCATTCTGCGGCGGCAGGAAGATTTTTACCCATTCCTGA
AGGACAACCGGGAAAAGATCGAGAAGATCCTGACCTTCCGCATCCCCTACTACGTGGGCCCTCTGGCCAG
GGGAAACAGCAGATTCGCCTGGATGACCAGAAAGAGCGAGGAAACCATCACCCCCTGGAACTTCGAGGAA
GTGGTGGACAAGGGCGCCAGCGCCCAGAGCTTCATCGAGCGGATGACCAACTTCGATAAGAACCTGCCCA
ACGAGAAGGTGCTGCCCAAGCACAGCCTGCTGTACGAGTACTTCACCGTGTACAACGAGCTGACCAAAGT
GAAATACGTGACCGAGGGAATGAGAAAGCCCGCCTTCCTGAGCGGCGAGCAGAAAAAAGCCATCGTGGAC
CTGCTGTTCAAGACCAACCGGAAAGTGACCGTGAAGCAGCTGAAAGAGGACTACTTCAAGAAAATCGAGT
GCTTCGACTCCGTGGAAATCTCCGGCGTGGAAGATCGGTTCAACGCCTCCCTGGGCACATACCACGATCT
GCTGAAAATTATCAAGGACAAGGACTTCCTGGACAATGAGGAAAACGAGGACATTCTGGAAGATATCGTG
CTGACCCTGACACTGTTTGAGGACAGAGAGATGATCGAGGAACGGCTGAAAACCTATGCCCACCTGTTCG
ACGACAAAGTGATGAAGCAGCTGAAGCGGCGGAGATACACCGGCTGGGGCAGGCTGAGCCGGAAGCTGAT
CAACGGCATCCGGGACAAGCAGTCCGGCAAGACAATCCTGGATTTCCTGAAGTCCGACGGCTTCGCCAAC
AGAAACTTCATGCAGCTGATCCACGACGACAGCCTGACCTTTAAAGAGGACATCCAGAAAGCCCAGGTGT
CCGGCCAGGGCGATAGCCTGCACGAGCACATTGCCAATCTGGCCGGCAGCCCCGCCATTAAGAAGGGCAT
CCTGCAGACAGTGAAGGTGGTGGACGAGCTCGTGAAAGTGATGGGCCGGCACAAGCCCGAGAACATCGTG
ATCGAAATGGCCAGAGAGAACCAGACCACCCAGAAGGGACAGAAGAACAGCCGCGAGAGAATGAAGCGGA
TCGAAGAGGGCATCAAAGAGCTGGGCAGCCAGATCCTGAAAGAACACCCCGTGGAAAACACCCAGCTGCA
GAACGAGAAGCTGTACCTGTACTACCTGCAGAATGGGCGGGATATGTACGTGGACCAGGAACTGGACATC
AACCGGCTGTCCGACTACGATGTGGACCATATCGTGCCTCAGAGCTTTCTGAAGGACGACTCCATCGATA
ACAAAGTGCTGACTCGGAGCGACAAGAACCGGGGCAAGAGCGACAACGTGCCCTCCGAAGAGGTCGTGAA
GAAGATGAAGAACTACTGGCGCCAGCTGCTGAATGCCAAGCTGATTACCCAGAGGAAGTTCGACAATCTG
ACCAAGGCCGAGAGAGGCGGCCTGAGCGAACTGGATAAGGCCGGCTTCATCAAGAGACAGCTGGTGGAAA
CCCGGCAGATCACAAAGCACGTGGCACAGATCCTGGACTCCCGGATGAACACTAAGTACGACGAGAACGA
CAAACTGATCCGGGAAGTGAAAGTGATCACCCTGAAGTCCAAGCTGGTGTCCGATTTCCGGAAGGATTTC
CAGTTTTACAAAGTGCGCGAGATCAACAACTACCACCACGCCCACGACGCCTACCTGAACGCCGTCGTGG
GAACCGCCCTGATCAAAAAGTACCCTAAGCTGGAAAGCGAGTTCGTGTACGGCGACTACAAGGTGTACGA
CGTGCGGAAGATGATCGCCAAGAGCGAGCAGGAAATCGGCAAGGCTACCGCCAAGTACTTCTTCTACAGC
AACATCATGAACTTTTTCAAGACCGAGATTACCCTGGCCAACGGCGAGATCCGGAAGCGGCCTCTGATCG
AGACAAACGGCGAAACAGGCGAGATCGTGTGGGATAAGGGCCGGGACTTTGCCACCGTGCGGAAAGTGCT
GTCTATGCCCCAAGTGAATATCGTGAAAAAGACCGAGGTGCAGACAGGCGGCTTCAGCAAAGAGTCTATC
CTGCCCAAGAGGAACAGCGACAAGCTGATCGCCAGAAAGAAGGACTGGGACCCTAAGAAGTACGGCGGCT
TCGACAGCCCCACCGTGGCCTATTCTGTGCTGGTGGTGGCCAAAGTGGAAAAGGGCAAGTCCAAGAAACT
GAAGAGTGTGAAAGAGCTGCTGGGGATCACCATCATGGAAAGAAGCAGCTTCGAGAAGAATCCCATCGAC
TTTCTGGAAGCCAAGGGCTACAAAGAAGTGAAAAAGGACCTGATCATCAAGCTGCCTAAGTACTCCCTGT
TCGAGCTGGAAAACGGCCGGAAGAGAATGCTGGCCTCTGCCGGCGAACTGCAGAAGGGAAACGAACTGGC
CCTGCCCTCCAAATATGTGAACTTCCTGTACCTGGCCAGCCACTATGAGAAGCTGAAGGGCTCCCCCGAG
GATAATGAGCAGAAACAGCTGTTTGTGGAACAGCACAAACACTACCTGGACGAGATCATCGAGCAGATCA
GCGAGTTCTCCAAGAGAGTGATCCTGGCCGACGCTAATCTGGACAAGGTGCTGAGCGCCTACAACAAGCA
CAGAGACAAGCCTATCAGAGAGCAGGCCGAGAATATCATCCACCTGTTTACCCTGACCAATCTGGGAGCC
CCTGCCGCCTTCAAGTACTTTGACACCACCATCGACCGGAAGAGGTACACCAGCACCAAAGAGGTGCTGG
ACGCCACCCTGATCCACCAGAGCATCACCGGCCTGTACGAGACACGGATCGACCTGTCTCAGCTGGGAGG
CGACGCCTATCCCTATGACGTGCCCGATTATGCCAGCCTGGGCAGCGGCTCCCCCAAGAAAAAACGCAAG
GTGGAAGATCCTAAGAAAAAGCGGAAAGTGGACGGCATTGGTAGTGGGAGCAACGGCAGCAGCGGATCCA
GCGAGCTGATTAAGGAGAACATGCACATGAAGCTGTACATGGAGGGCACCGTGGACAACCATCACTTCAA
GTGCACATCCGAGGGCGAAGGCAAGCCCTACGAGGGCACCCAGACCATGAGAATCAAGGTGGTCGAGGGC
GGCCCTCTCCCCTTCGCCTTCGACATCCTGGCTACTAGCTTCCTCTACGGCAGCAAGACCTTCATCAACC
ACACCCAGGGCATCCCCGACTTCTTCAAGCAGTCCTTCCCTGAGGGCTTCACATGGGAGAGAGTCACCAC
ATACGAAGACGGGGGCGTGCTGACCGCTACCCAGGACACCAGCCTCCAGGACGGCTGCCTCATCTACAAC
GTCAAGATCAGAGGGGTGAACTTCACATCCAACGGCCCTGTGATGCAGAAGAAAACACTCGGCTGGGAGG
CCTTCACCGAGACGCTGTACCCCGCTGACGGCGGCCTGGAAGGCAGAAACGACATGGCCCTGAAGCTCGT
GGGCGGGAGCCATCTGATCGCAAACATCAAGACCACATATAGATCCAAGAAACCCGCTAAGAACCTCAAG
ATGCCTGGCGTCTACTATGTGGACTACAGACTGGAAAGAATCAAGGAGGCCAACAACGAGACCTACGTCG
AGCAGCACGAGGTGGCAGTGGCCAGATACTGCGACCTCCCTAGCAAACTGGGGCACAAGCTTAATTAGTA
AGGCCGCGACTCTAGAGTCGACCTGCAGGCATGCAAGCTTGATATCAAGCTTATCGATAATCAACCTCTG
GATTACAAAATTTGTGAAAGATTGACTGGTATTCTTAACTATGTTGCTCCTTTTACGCTATGTGGATACG
CTGCTTTAATGCCTTTGTATCATGCTATTGCTTCCCGTATGGCTTTCATTTTCTCCTCCTTGTATAAATC
CTGGTTGCTGTCTCTTTATGAGGAGTTGTGGCCCGTTGTCAGGCAACGTGGCGTGGTGTGCACTGTGTTT
GCTGACGCAACCCCCACTGGTTGGGGCATTGCCACCACCTGTCAGCTCCTTTCCGGGACTTTCGCTTTCC
CCCTCCCTATTGCCACGGCGGAACTCATCGCCGCCTGCCTTGCCCGCTGCTGGACAGGGGCTCGGCTGTT
GGGCACTGACAATTCCGTGGTGTTGTCGGGGAAATCATCGTCCTTTCCTTGGCTGCTCGCCTGTGTTGCC
ACCTGGATTCTGCGCGGGACGTCCTTCTGCTACGTCCCTTCGGCCCTCAATCCAGCGGACCTTCCTTCCC
GCGGCCTGCTGCCGGCTCTGCGGCCTCTTCCGCGTCTTCGCCTTCGCCCTCAGACGAGTCGGATCTCCCT
TTGGGCCGCCTCCCCGCATCGATACCGTCGACCTCGAGGGAATTAATTCGAGCTCGGTACCTTTAAGACC
AATGACTTACAAGGCAGCTGTAGATCTTAGCCACTTTTTAAAAGAAAAGGGGGGACTGGAAGGGCTAATT
CACTCCCAACGAAGACAAGATCTGCTTTTTGCTTGTACTGGGTCTCTCTGGTTAGACCAGATCTGAGCCT
GGGAGCTCTCTGGCTAACTAGGGAACCCACTGCTTAAGCCTCAATAAAGCTTGCCTTGAGTGCTTCAAGT
AGTGTGTGCCCGTCTGTTGTGTGACTCTGGTAACTAGAGATCCCTCAGACCCTTTTAGTCAGTGTGGAAA
ATCTCTAGCAGCATCTAGAATTAATTCCGTGTATTCTATAGTGTCACCTAAATCGTATGTGTATGATACA
TAAGGTTATGTATTAATTGTAGCCGCGTTCTAACGACAATATGTACAAGCCTAATTGTGTAGCATCTGGC
TTACTGAAGCAGACCCTATCATCTCTCTCGTAAACTGCCGTCAGAGTCGGTTTGGTTGGACGAACCTTCT
GAGTTTCTGGTAACGCCGTCCCGCACCCGGAAATGGTCAGCGAACCAATCAGCAGGGTCATCGCTAGCCA
GATCCTCTACGCCGGACGCATCGTGGCCGGCATCACCGGCGCCACAGGTGCGGTTGCTGGCGCCTATATC
GCCGACATCACCGATGGGGAAGATCGGGCTCGCCACTTCGGGCTCATGAGCGCTTGTTTCGGCGTGGGTA
TGGTGGCAGGCCCCGTGGCCGGGGGACTGTTGGGCGCCATCTCCTTGCATGCACCATTCCTTGCGGCGGC
GGTGCTCAACGGCCTCAACCTACTACTGGGCTGCTTCCTAATGCAGGAGTCGCATAAGGGAGAGCGTCGA
ATGGTGCACTCTCAGTACAATCTGCTCTGATGCCGCATAGTTAAGCCAGCCCCGACACCCGCCAACACCC
GCTGACGCGCCCTGACGGGCTTGTCTGCTCCCGGCATCCGCTTACAGACAAGCTGTGACCGTCTCCGGGA
GCTGCATGTGTCAGAGGTTTTCACCGTCATCACCGAAACGCGCGAGACGAAAGGGCCTCGTGATACGCCT
ATTTTTATAGGTTAATGTCATGATAATAATGGTTTCTTAGACGTCAGGTGGCACTTTTCGGGGAAATGTG
CGCGGAACCCCTATTTGTTTATTTTTCTAAATACATTCAAATATGTATCCGCTCATGAGACAATAACCCT
GATAAATGCTTCAATAATATTGAAAAAGGAAGAGTATGAGTATTCAACATTTCCGTGTCGCCCTTATTCC
CTTTTTTGCGGCATTTTGCCTTCCTGTTTTTGCTCACCCAGAAACGCTGGTGAAAGTAAAAGATGCTGAA
GATCAGTTGGGTGCACGAGTGGGTTACATCGAACTGGATCTCAACAGCGGTAAGATCCTTGAGAGTTTTC
GCCCCGAAGAACGTTTTCCAATGATGAGCACTTTTAAAGTTCTGCTATGTGGCGCGGTATTATCCCGTAT
TGACGCCGGGCAAGAGCAACTCGGTCGCCGCATACACTATTCTCAGAATGACTTGGTTGAGTACTCACCA
GTCACAGAAAAGCATCTTACGGATGGCATGACAGTAAGAGAATTATGCAGTGCTGCCATAACCATGAGTG
ATAACACTGCGGCCAACTTACTTCTGACAACGATCGGAGGACCGAAGGAGCTAACCGCTTTTTTGCACAA
CATGGGGGATCATGTAACTCGCCTTGATCGTTGGGAACCGGAGCTGAATGAAGCCATACCAAACGACGAG
CGTGACACCACGATGCCTGTAGCAATGGCAACAACGTTGCGCAAACTATTAACTGGCGAACTACTTACTC
TAGCTTCCCGGCAACAATTAATAGACTGGATGGAGGCGGATAAAGTTGCAGGACCACTTCTGCGCTCGGC
CCTTCCGGCTGGCTGGTTTATTGCTGATAAATCTGGAGCCGGTGAGCGTGGGTCTCGCGGTATCATTGCA
GCACTGGGGCCAGATGGTAAGCCCTCCCGTATCGTAGTTATCTACACGACGGGGAGTCAGGCAACTATGG
ATGAACGAAATAGACAGATCGCTGAGATAGGTGCCTCACTGATTAAGCATTGGTAACTGTCAGACCAAGT
TTACTCATATATACTTTAGATTGATTTAAAACTTCATTTTTAATTTAAAAGGATCTAGGTGAAGATCCTT
TTTGATAATCTCATGACCAAAATCCCTTAACGTGAGTTTTCGTTCCACTGAGCGTCAGACCCCGTAGAAA
AGATCAAAGGATCTTCTTGAGATCCTTTTTTTCTGCGCGTAATCTGCTGCTTGCAAACAAAAAAACCACC
GCTACCAGCGGTGGTTTGTTTGCCGGATCAAGAGCTACCAACTCTTTTTCCGAAGGTAACTGGCTTCAGC
AGAGCGCAGATACCAAATACTGTTCTTCTAGTGTAGCCGTAGTTAGGCCACCACTTCAAGAACTCTGTAG
CACCGCCTACATACCTCGCTCTGCTAATCCTGTTACCAGTGGCTGCTGCCAGTGGCGATAAGTCGTGTCT
TACCGGGTTGGACTCAAGACGATAGTTACCGGATAAGGCGCAGCGGTCGGGCTGAACGGGGGGTTCGTGC
ACACAGCCCAGCTTGGAGCGAACGACCTACACCGAACTGAGATACCTACAGCGTGAGCTATGAGAAAGCG
CCACGCTTCCCGAAGGGAGAAAGGCGGACAGGTATCCGGTAAGCGGCAGGGTCGGAACAGGAGAGCGCAC
GAGGGAGCTTCCAGGGGGAAACGCCTGGTATCTTTATAGTCCTGTCGGGTTTCGCCACCTCTGACTTGAG
CGTCGATTTTTGTGATGCTCGTCAGGGGGGCGGAGCCTATGGAAAAACGCCAGCAACGCGGCCTTTTTAC
GGTTCCTGGCCTTTTGCTGGCCTTTTGCTCACATGTTCTTTCCTGCGTTATCCCCTGATTCTGTGGATAA
CCGTATTACCGCCTTTGAGTGAGCTGATACCGCTCGCCGCAGCCGAACGACCGAGCGCAGCGAGTCAGTG
AGCGAGGAAGCGGAAGAGCGCCCAATACGCAAACCGCCTCTCCCCGCGCGTTGGCCGATTCATTAATGCA
GCTGTGGAATGTGTGTCAGTTAGGGTGTGGAAAGTCCCCAGGCTCCCCAGCAGGCAGAAGTATGCAAAGC
ATGCATCTCAATTAGTCAGCAACCAGGTGTGGAAAGTCCCCAGGCTCCCCAGCAGGCAGAAGTATGCAAA
GCATGCATCTCAATTAGTCAGCAACCATAGTCCCGCCCCTAACTCCGCCCATCCCGCCCCTAACTCCGCC
CAGTTC
Features (pLannotate 1.2.2; 35 found; start..end, strand, type, name):
    324..443     +  CDS            gpt (fragment): XGPT_ECOLI - Also known as gpp, gxu. Experimental evidence at protein level: Swiss-Prot protein existence level 1. Purine salvage pathway enzyme that catalyzes the transfer of the ribosyl-5-phosphate group from 5-phospho-alpha-D-ribose 1- diphosphate (PRPP) to the N9 position of the 6-oxopurines guanine and xanthine to form the corresponding ribonucleotides GMP (guanosine 5'- monophosphate) and XMP (xanthosine 5'-monophosphate), with the release of PPi. To a lesser extent, also acts on hypoxanthine (PubMed:9100006, PubMed:3886014). Does not ribophosphorylate adenine (PubMed:3886014). From Esch
    443..778     +  CDS            gpt (fragment): XGPT_ECOLI - Also known as gpp, gxu. Experimental evidence at protein level: Swiss-Prot protein existence level 1. Purine salvage pathway enzyme that catalyzes the transfer of the ribosyl-5-phosphate group from 5-phospho-alpha-D-ribose 1- diphosphate (PRPP) to the N9 position of the 6-oxopurines guanine and xanthine to form the corresponding ribonucleotides GMP (guanosine 5'- monophosphate) and XMP (xanthosine 5'-monophosphate), with the release of PPi. To a lesser extent, also acts on hypoxanthine (PubMed:9100006, PubMed:3886014). Does not ribophosphorylate adenine (PubMed:3886014). From Esch
    873..1178    +  CDS            frsA (fragment): FRSA_ECOLI - Also known as yafA. Experimental evidence at protein level: Swiss-Prot protein existence level 1. Catalyzes the hydrolysis of esters (PubMed:15808744). Displays esterase activity toward pNP-butyrate (PubMed:15808744). May stimulate mixed-acid fermentation by acting as a fermentation/respiration switch that down-regulates respiration and up- regulates fermentation rates (PubMed:15169777). From Escherichia coli (strain K12).
   1182..1256    +  CDS            small t antigen (fragment): SV40 (simian virus 40) small t antigen
   1258..1323    +  intron         small t intron: SV40 (simian virus 40) small t antigen intron
   1453..1473    +  CDS            SV40 NLS: nuclear localization signal of SV40 (simian virus 40) large T antigen
   1792..1875    +  CDS            large T antigen (fragment): large T antigen from SV40 (simian virus 40)
   1898..2032    +  polyA_signal   SV40 poly(A) signal: SV40 polyadenylation signal
   2199..2528    +  CDS            nef (fragment): NEF_HV1BR - Experimental evidence at protein level: Swiss-Prot protein existence level 1. Extracellular Nef protein targets CD4(+) T-lymphocytes for apoptosis by interacting with CXCR4 surface receptors (PubMed:14990729). From Human immunodeficiency virus type 1 group M subtype B (isolate BRU/LAI) (HIV-1).
   2576..2833    +  LTR            5' LTR (truncated): truncated 5' long terminal repeat (LTR) from HIV-1
   2880..3005    +  misc_feature   HIV-1 Ψ: packaging signal of human immunodeficiency virus type 1
   2989..3327    +  CDS            HIV-1 gag (fragment): gag protein from human immunodeficiency virus 1; gag
   3502..3735    +  misc_feature   RRE: The Rev response element (RRE) of HIV-1 allows for Rev-dependent mRNA export from the nucleus to the cytoplasm.
   4112..4212    +  CDS            Rev (fragment): human immunodeficiency virus 1 (HIV-1) Rev protein; rev; enhances nuclear export of unspliced and incompletely spliced viral mRNAs
   4249..4366    +  misc_feature   cPPT/CTS: central polypurine tract and central termination sequence of HIV-1
   4403..4426    -  misc_feature   MCS (fragment): pBluescript multiple cloning site
   5117..5328    +  promoter       EF-1α core promoter: core promoter for human elongation factor EF-1α
   5329..6267    +  intron         EF-1α intron A: intron upstream of the start codon of human EF-1α
   6331..10434   +  CDS            cas9: CAS9_STRP1 - Also known as csn1 From Streptococcus pyogenes serotype M1.
  10570..11267   +  CDS            TagBFP (fragment): monomeric blue fluorescent protein mammalian codon-optimized
  11280..11310   +  misc_feature   MCS (fragment): pUC18/19 multiple cloning site
  11311..11329   +  misc_feature   MCS (fragment): pBluescript multiple cloning site
  11329..11917   +  misc_feature   WPRE: woodchuck hepatitis virus posttranscriptional regulatory element
  11918..11940   +  misc_feature   MCS (fragment): pBluescript multiple cloning site
  11957..12025   +  CDS            nef (fragment): NEF_HV1Z2 - Experimental evidence at protein level: Swiss-Prot protein existence level 1. Extracellular Nef protein targets CD4(+) T-lymphocytes for apoptosis by interacting with CXCR4 surface receptors. From Human immunodeficiency virus type 1 group M subtype D (isolate Z2/CDC-Z34) (HIV-1).
  12027..12260   +  LTR            3' LTR (ΔU3): self-inactivating 3' long terminal repeat (LTR) from HIV-1
  12285..12303   -  promoter       SP6 promoter: promoter for bacteriophage SP6 RNA polymerase
  12531..12810   +  CDS            TcR (fragment): tetracycline efflux protein; tet; confers resistance to tetracycline
  12811..12859   -  misc_feature   bom (fragment): basis of mobility region from pBR322
  12961..12996   -  CDS            rop (fragment): Rop protein, which maintains plasmids at low copy number; rop
  13091..13195   +  promoter       AmpR promoter: bla
  13196..14056   +  CDS            AmpR: β-lactamase; bla; confers resistance to ampicillin, carbenicillin, and related antibiotics
  14227..14815   +  rep_origin     ori: high-copy-number ColE1/pMB1/pBR322/pUC origin of replication
  14998..15054   +  CDS            lacI (fragment): lac repressor; lacI; The lac repressor binds to the lac operator to inhibit transcription in E. coli. This inhibition can be relieved by adding lactose or isopropyl-β-D-thiogalactopyranoside (IPTG).
  15061..124     +  promoter       SV40 promoter (across the origin): SV40 enhancer and early promoter
