[The description below was written by a language model from this plasmid's Addgene catalogue record and pLannotate feature annotations shown in this document.]
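Description:
pMH0007 is a 15.3 kb HIV-1-based lentiviral transfer plasmid built on the pHR backbone for stable expression of Streptococcus pyogenes Cas9 linked to a blue fluorescent protein in mammalian cells. It is maintained in E. coli through a high-copy ColE1/pUC-type origin and an ampicillin resistance (β-lactamase) gene. The plasmid portion also carries legacy fragments typical of pHR-derived vectors: an SV40 early promoter followed by gpt pieces, SV40 small t intron and poly(A) sequences, and remnants of tetracycline resistance, rop, bom and lacI. None of these appears to be part of the payload.

The viral cassette runs from an HIV-1 5' LTR (annotated as truncated) through the Ψ packaging signal with a partial gag sequence, the Rev response element for Rev-dependent nuclear export of the genomic RNA, and the cPPT/CTS. It ends in a self-inactivating ΔU3 3' LTR, which silences LTR promoter activity after integration. Between these elements, the human EF-1α core promoter with its intron A drives the Cas9 coding sequence, followed by TagBFP, and a WPRE downstream enhances transcript expression. The stated purpose lists a UCOE (ubiquitous chromatin opening element, used to resist transgene silencing) upstream of the promoter. The feature table does not annotate it, though an unannotated stretch between the cPPT and the EF-1α promoter could accommodate it. The junction between Cas9 and BFP is likewise unannotated, so the record does not state whether they form a direct fusion or are separated by a linker or other element.

The construct serves to generate Cas9-expressing cell lines that can be identified or sorted by blue fluorescence. The associated publication concerns functional single-cell genomics of human cytomegalovirus infection.
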