Addgene plasmid #174162: pMH0007
Purpose: UCOE-EF1A-Cas9-BFP
Depositing lab: Jonathan Weissman. Depositing organization: Whitehead Institute for Biomedical Research. Publication: Functional single-cell genomics of human cytomegalovirus infection. Hein MY, Weissman JS. Nat Biotechnol. 2022 Mar;40(3):391-401. doi: 10.1038/s41587-021-01059-3. Epub 2021 Oct 25. PubMed 34697476.
Backbone
  Vector backbone: pHR
  Total vector size (bp): 15266
  Vector type: Lentiviral
Growth in bacteria
  Bacterial resistance: Ampicillin, 100 μg/mL
  Growth temperature: 37°C
  Growth strain: NEB Stable
  Copy number: High Copy
Gene/Insert
  Gene/Insert name: Cas9-BFP
  Species: synthetic
  Promoter: EF1A
  Cloning method: Gibson Cloning
  Sequencing primers: 5′ acgggaagcaatagcatgatac; 3′ agtgcaggggaaagaatagtagac
Terms and licenses: Academic/Nonprofit Terms; Industry Terms: Not Available to Industry
Depositor comments: Please visit https://www.biorxiv.org/content/10.1101/775080v2 for bioRxiv preprint.
How to cite: pMH0007 was a gift from Jonathan Weissman (Addgene plasmid # 174162 ; http://n2t.net/addgene:174162 ; RRID:Addgene_174162)
